>Addgene plasmid #56383 | mVenus-Actin-C-18 | depositor partial sequence | sequence record 87278 | insert sequence
GCGCTACCGGTCGCCACCATGGTGAGCAAGGGCGAGGAGCTGTTCACCGGGGTGGTGCCCATCCTGGTCG
AGCTGGACGGCGACGTAAACGGCCACAAGTTCAGCGTGTCCGGCGAGGGCGAGGGCGATGCCACCTACGG
CAAGCTGACCCTGAAGCTGATCTGCACCACCGGCAAGCTGCCCGTGCCCTGGCCCACCCTCGTGACCACC
CTGGGCTACGGCCTGCAGTGCTTCGCCCGCTACCCCGACCACATGAAGCAGCACGACTTCTTCAAGTCCG
CCATGCCCGAAGGCTACGTCCAGGAGCGCACCATCTTCTTCAAGGACGACGGCAACTACAAGACCCGCGC
CGAGGTGAAGTTCGAGGGCGACACCCTGGTGAACCGCATCGAGCTGAAGGGCATCGACTTCAAGGAGGAC
GGCAACATCCTGGGGCACAAGCTGGAGTACAACTACAACAGCCACAACGTCTATATCACCGCCGACAAGC
AGAAGAACGGCATCAAGGCCAACTTCAAGATCCGCCACAACATCGAGGACGGCGGCGTGCAGCTCGCCGA
CCACTACCAGCAGAACACCCCCATCGGCGACGGCCCCGTGCTGCTGCCCGACAACCACTACCTGAGCTAC
CAGTCCAAGCTGAGCAAAGACCCCAACGAGAAGCGCGATCACATGGTCCTGCTGGAGTTCGTGACCGCCG
CCGGGATCACTCTCGGCATGGACGAGCTGTACAAGTCCGGACTCAGATCTGGCAGCGGTGGAGGCAGCGC
ATCCGGCGGAAGCGGAAGCGATGATGATATCGCCGCGCTCGTCGTCGACAACGGCTCCGGCATGTGCAAG
GCCGGCTTCGCGGGCGACGATGCCCCCCGGGCCGTCTTCCCCTCCATCGTGGGGCGCCCCAGGCACCAGG
GCGTGATGGTGGGCATGGGTCAGAAGGATTCCTATGTGGGCGACGAGGCCCAGAGCAAGAGAGGCATCCT
CACCCTGAAGTACCCCATCGAGCACGGCATCGTCACCAACTGGGACGACATGGAGAAAATCTGGCACCAC
ACCTTCTACAATGAGCTGCGTGTGGCTCCCGAGGAGCACCCCGTGCTGCTGACCGAGGCCCCCCTGAACC
CCAAGGCCAACCGCGAGAAGATGACCCAGATCATGTTTGAGACCTTCAACACCCCAGCCATGTACGTTGC
TATCCAGGCTGTGCTATCCCTGTACGCCTCTGGCCGTACCACTGGCATCGTGATGGACTCCGGTGACGGG
GTCACCCACACTGTGCCCATCTACGAGGGGTATGCCCTCCCCCATGCCATCCTGCGTCTGGACCTGGCTG
GCCGGGACCTGACTGACTACCTCATGAAGATCCTCACCGAGCGCGGCTACAGCTTCACCACCACGGCCGA
GCGGGAAATCGTGCGTGACATTAAGGAGAAGCTGTGCTACGTCGCCCTGGACTTCGAGCAAGAGATGGCC
ACGGCTGCTTCCAGCTCCTCCCTGGAGAAGAGCTACGAGCTGCCTGACGGCCAGGTCATCACCATTGGCA
ATGAGCGGTTCCGCTGCCCTGAGGCACTCTTCCAGCCTTCCTTCCTGGGCATGGAGTCCTGTGGCATCCA
CGAAACTACCTTCAACTCCATCATGAAGTGTGACGTGGACATCCGCAAAGACCTGTACGCCAACACAGTG
CTGTCTGGCGGCACCACCATGTACCCTGGCATTGCCGACAGGATGCAGAAGGAGATCACTGCCCTGGCAC
CCAGCACAATGAAGATCAAGATCATTGCTCCTCCTGAGCGCAAGTACTCCGTGTGGATCGGCGGCTCCAT
CCTGGCCTCGCTGTCCACCTTCCAGCAGATGTGGATCAGCAAGCAGGAGTATGACGAGTCCGGCCCCTCC
ATCGTCCACCGCAAATGCTTCTAGGGATCCACCGGATCTAGATAACTGATCATAATCAGCCATACCACAT
T
