>Addgene plasmid #56383 | mVenus-Actin-C-18 | addgene partial sequence | sequence record 134854 | EGFP-C 5'-CATGGTCCTGCTGGAGTTCGTG-3'
GTCCGGACTCAGATCTGGCAGCGGTGGAGGCAGCGCATCCGGCGGAAGCGGAAGCGATGATGATATCGCC
GCGCTCGTCGTCGACAACGGCTCCGGCATGTGCAAGGCCGGCTTCGCGGGCGACGATGCCCCCCGGGCCG
TCTTCCCCTCCATCGTGGGGCGCCCCAGGCACCAGGGCGTGATGGTGGGCATGGGTCAGAAGGATTCCTA
TGTGGGCGACGAGGCCCAGAGCAAGAGAGGCATCCTCACCCTGAAGTACCCCATCGAGCACGGCATCGTC
ACCAACTGGGACGACATGGAGAAAATCTGGCACCACACCTTCTACAATGAGCTGCGTGTGGCTCCCGAGG
AGCACCCCGTGCTGCTGACCGAGGCCCCCCTGAACCCCAAGGCCAACCGCGAGAAGATGACCCAGATCAT
GTTTGAGACCTTCAACACCCCAGCCATGTACGTTGCTATCCAGGCTGTGCTATCCCTGTACGCCTCTGGC
CGTACCACTGGCATCGTGATGGACTCCGGTGACGGGGTCACCCACACTGTGCCCATCTACGAGGGGTATG
CCCTCCCCCATGCCATCCTGCGTCTGGACCTGGCTGGCCGGGACCTGACTGACTACCTCATGAAGATCCT
CACCGAGCGCGGCTACAGCTTCACCACCACGGCCGAGCGGGAAATCGTGCGTGACATTAAGGAGAAGCTG
TGCTACGTCGCCCTGGACTTCGAGCAAGAGATGGCCACGGCTGCTTCCAGCTCCTCCCTGGAGAAGAGCT
ACGAGCTGCCTGACGGCCAGGTCATCACCATTGGCAATGAGCGGTTCCGCTGCCCTGAGGCACTCTTCCA
GCCTTCCTTCC
