[The description below was written by a language model from this plasmid's Addgene catalogue record.]
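Description:
mVenus-Actin-C-18 is a mammalian expression plasmid built on the mVenus-C1 backbone (about 4.75 kb without the insert), a C1-style fluorescent protein fusion vector. It is propagated in E. coli as a high-copy plasmid under kanamycin selection. It also carries a neomycin resistance marker, so transfected mammalian cells can be selected with G418 if stable lines are wanted. No feature table accompanies the record, so the origin of replication and the exact arrangement of the resistance cassette are not stated. A 3′ sequencing primer that anneals in an SV40 polyadenylation region implies that such a signal lies downstream of the insert.

The payload is human beta-actin (ACTB, corresponding to the reference transcript given as the alternative name), expressed from the CMV promoter, a strong constitutive promoter in most mammalian cell types. The monomeric yellow fluorescent protein mVenus is supplied by the backbone and sits at the N terminus of actin, so the product is an mVenus–actin fusion. The "C-18" in the name probably refers to the C-type vector orientation and an 18-residue linker between the two proteins, but the record does not say this. The cloning method is listed as unknown.

The construct is intended as a localization marker. The tagged actin is expected to incorporate into the cell's actin cytoskeleton, so filamentous actin structures can be visualized by fluorescence microscopy in living or fixed cells. The recorded excitation and emission peaks are 515 nm and 528 nm.
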