Addgene plasmid #56383: mVenus-Actin-C-18
Purpose: Localization: Actin, Excitation: 515, Emission: 528
Depositing lab: Michael Davidson. Depositing organization: Florida State University, Tallahassee.
Backbone
  Vector backbone: mVenus-C1
  Backbone size w/o insert (bp): 4750
  Vector type: Mammalian Expression
  Selectable markers: Neomycin (select with G418)
Growth in bacteria
  Bacterial resistance: Kanamycin, 50 μg/mL
  Growth temperature: 37°C
  Growth strain: DH5alpha
  Copy number: High Copy
Gene/Insert
  Gene/Insert name: Actin (alt name: NM_001101.3)
  Species: H. sapiens (human)
  Entrez Gene: ACTB (a.k.a. BKRNS, BNS, BRWS1, CSMH, DDS1, PS1TP5BP1, THC8)
  Promoter: CMV
  Tag / fusion protein: mVenus (N terminal on backbone)
  Cloning method: Unknown
  Sequencing primers: 5′ CMV-F; 3′ SV40pA-R
Terms and licenses: Academic/Nonprofit Terms; Industry Terms
Depositor comments: . Excitation = 515; Emission = 528
How to cite: mVenus-Actin-C-18 was a gift from Michael Davidson (Addgene plasmid # 56383 ; http://n2t.net/addgene:56383 ; RRID:Addgene_56383)
